Addgene plasmid #141684: TFORF0749
Purpose: Lentiviral vector for overexpressing transcription factor ORFs with unique 24-bp barcodes. Barcodes facilitate identification of transcription factors in pooled screens.
Depositing lab: Feng Zhang. Depositing organization: Broad Institute. Publication: A transcription factor atlas of directed differentiation. Joung J, Ma S, Tay T, Geiger-Schuller KR, Kirchgatterer PC, Verdine VK, Guo B, Arias-Garcia MA, Allen WE, Singh A, Kuksenko O, Abudayyeh OO, Gootenberg JS, Fu Z, Macrae RK, Buenrostro JD, Regev A, Zhang F. Cell. 2023 Jan 5;186(1):209-229.e26. doi: 10.1016/j.cell.2022.11.026. PubMed 36608654.
Backbone
  Vector backbone: pLX_TRC317
  Backbone manufacturer: Broad Institute Genetic Perturbation Platform
  Backbone size w/o insert (bp): 8264
  Vector type: Mammalian Expression, Lentiviral
  Selectable markers: Puromycin
Growth in bacteria
  Bacterial resistance: Ampicillin, 100 μg/mL
  Growth temperature: 37°C
  Growth strain: NEB Stable
  Copy number: High Copy
Gene/Insert
  Gene/Insert name: ZNF131
  Species: H. sapiens (human)
  Insert size (bp): 1973
  Entrez Gene: ZNF131 (a.k.a. ZBTB35, pHZ-10)
  Promoter: EF1a
  Cloning method: Unknown
  Sequencing primers: 5′ GGGTGGAGACTGAAGTTAGGCCAG; 3′ CACATAGCGTAAAAGGAGCAACATAG
Terms and licenses: Academic/Nonprofit Terms; Industry Terms: Not Available to Industry
Depositor comments: XM_005248359,XM_005248362,NM_001297548,XM_005248360,XM_017009830,XM_005248361,XM_005248363,ENST00000509156 . The transcription factor ORF portion of this plasmid was synthesized by Genewiz. Please test multiple small colonies in case of plasmid recombination. To make this collection available in a timely manner, a portion of this collection was not fully sequenced by Addgene. If an Addgene verified full plasmid sequence is not available, please contact us prior to placing an order to request the full sequence.
How to cite: TFORF0749 was a gift from Feng Zhang (Addgene plasmid # 141684 ; http://n2t.net/addgene:141684 ; RRID:Addgene_141684)
