[The description below was written by a language model from this plasmid's Addgene catalogue record and pLannotate feature annotations shown in this document.]
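Description:
TFORF0749 is a lentiviral mammalian expression plasmid built on the pLX_TRC317 backbone. It carries the human zinc-finger transcription factor ZNF131 (also known as ZBTB35) as one member of a barcoded transcription factor ORF collection. In bacteria it is maintained through a high-copy ColE1/pUC-type origin and selected with ampicillin via the β-lactamase gene. An f1 origin and remnants of a lac/lacZα cloning region flanked by T3 and T7 promoters are also present in the plasmid backbone. The depositor notes that recombination can occur during propagation, as is common for LTR-containing plasmids.

The viral portion has the layout of a third-generation, self-inactivating transfer vector. An RSV promoter fused to a truncated HIV-1 5' LTR drives genomic RNA production in packaging cells. It is followed by the Ψ packaging signal with a gag fragment, the Rev response element for Rev-dependent nuclear export, a cPPT/CTS element that aids nuclear import, and a ΔU3 3' LTR that inactivates LTR promoter activity after integration. Within this frame, an SV40 early promoter/origin region drives puromycin N-acetyltransferase for selection of transduced cells. A separate EF-1α promoter drives the ZNF131 ORF, which was made synthetically. A WPRE downstream of the ORF enhances transcript stability and expression, and an SV40 poly(A) signal lies beyond the 3' LTR.

According to the record, each ORF in the collection is paired with a unique 24-bp barcode, though the feature table does not annotate it. The barcode allows the overexpressed factor to be identified in pooled screens, such as those probing transcription factor-directed differentiation.
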