Features (pLannotate 1.2.2; 31 found; start..end, strand, type, name):
     26..252     +  promoter       RSV promoter: Rous sarcoma virus enhancer/promoter
    253..433     +  LTR            5' LTR (truncated): truncated 5' long terminal repeat (LTR) from HIV-1
    480..605     +  misc_feature   HIV-1 Ψ: packaging signal of human immunodeficiency virus type 1
    589..952     +  CDS            HIV-1 gag (fragment): gag protein from human immunodeficiency virus 1; gag
   1098..1331    +  misc_feature   RRE: The Rev response element (RRE) of HIV-1 allows for Rev-dependent mRNA export from the nucleus to the cytoplasm.
   1708..1734    +  CDS            Rev (fragment): human immunodeficiency virus 1 (HIV-1) Rev protein; rev; enhances nuclear export of unspliced and incompletely spliced viral mRNAs
   1741..1764    +  promoter       SV40 promoter (fragment): SV40 early promoter
   1765..1836    +  promoter       SV40 promoter (fragment): SV40 enhancer and early promoter
   1860..1995    +  rep_origin     SV40 ori: SV40 origin of replication
   2041..2637    +  CDS            PuroR (fragment): puromycin N-acetyltransferase; pac from Streptomyces; confers resistance to puromycin
   2686..2803    +  misc_feature   cPPT/CTS: central polypurine tract and central termination sequence of HIV-1
   2868..2934    +  CDS            small t antigen (fragment): SV40 (simian virus 40) small t antigen
   2941..4119    +  promoter       EF-1α promoter: strong constitutive promoter for human elongation factor EF-1α
   4136..6004    +  CDS            ZNF131: ZN131_HUMAN - Experimental evidence at protein level: Swiss-Prot protein existence level 1. Plays a role during development and organogenesis as well as in the function of the adult central nervous system (By similarity). May be involved in transcriptional regulation as a repressor of ESR1/ER-alpha signaling. From Homo sapiens (Human).
   6020..6073    +  promoter       U6 promoter (fragment): RNA polymerase III promoter for human U6 snRNA
   6115..6703    +  misc_feature   WPRE: woodchuck hepatitis virus posttranscriptional regulatory element
   6754..6773    +  misc_feature   cPPT/CTS (fragment): central polypurine tract and central termination sequence of HIV-1
   6775..7008    +  LTR            3' LTR (ΔU3): self-inactivating 3' long terminal repeat (LTR) from HIV-1
   7086..7207    +  polyA_signal   SV40 poly(A) signal: SV40 polyadenylation signal
   7247..7382    +  rep_origin     SV40 ori: SV40 origin of replication
   7403..7421    -  promoter       T7 promoter: promoter for bacteriophage T7 RNA polymerase
   7429..7584    +  CDS            lacZα (fragment): LacZα fragment of β-galactosidase; lacZ fragment
   7589..8017    +  rep_origin     f1 ori (sequence partly withheld): f1 bacteriophage origin of replication; arrow indicates direction of (+) strand synthesis
   8070..8174    +  promoter       AmpR promoter: bla
   8175..9035    +  CDS            AmpR: β-lactamase; bla; confers resistance to ampicillin, carbenicillin, and related antibiotics
   9206..9794    +  rep_origin     ori: high-copy-number ColE1/pMB1/pBR322/pUC origin of replication
   9977..10069   +  CDS            lacI (fragment): lac repressor; lacI; The lac repressor binds to the lac operator to inhibit transcription in E. coli. This inhibition can be relieved by adding lactose or isopropyl-β-D-thiogalactopyranoside (IPTG).
  10082..10103   +  protein_bind   CAP binding site: CAP binding activates transcription in the presence of cAMP. E. coli catabolite activator protein
  10118..10148   +  promoter       lac promoter: promoter for the E. coli lac operon
  10156..10172   +  protein_bind   lac operator: The lac repressor binds to the lac operator to inhibit transcription in E. coli. This inhibition can be relieved by adding lactose or isopropyl-β-D-thiogalactopyranoside (IPTG). lac repressor encoded by lacI
  10217..10235   +  promoter       T3 promoter: promoter for bacteriophage T3 RNA polymerase
>Addgene plasmid #141684 | TFORF0749 | addgene full sequence | sequence record 408922 | Addgene NGS Result
ACAAAAGCTGGAGCTGCAAGCTTAATGTAGTCTTATGCAATACTCTTGTAGTCTTGCAACATGGTAACGA
TGAGTTAGCAACATGCCTTACAAGGAGAGAAAAAGCACCGTGCATGCCGATTGGTGGAAGTAAGGTGGTA
CGATCGTGCCTTATTAGGAAGGCAACAGACGGGTCTGACATGGATTGGACGAACCACTGAATTGCCGCAT
TGCAGAGATATTGTATTTAAGTGCCTAGCTCGATACATAAACGGGTCTCTCTGGTTAGACCAGATCTGAG
CCTGGGAGCTCTCTGGCTAACTAGGGAACCCACTGCTTAAGCCTCAATAAAGCTTGCCTTGAGTGCTTCA
AGTAGTGTGTGCCCGTCTGTTGTGTGACTCTGGTAACTAGAGATCCCTCAGACCCTTTTAGTCAGTGTGG
AAAATCTCTAGCAGTGGCGCCCGAACAGGGACTTGAAAGCGAAAGGGAAACCAGAGGAGCTCTCTCGACG
CAGGACTCGGCTTGCTGAAGCGCGCACGGCAAGAGGCGAGGGGCGGCGACTGGTGAGTACGCCAAAAATT
TTGACTAGCGGAGGCTAGAAGGAGAGAGATGGGTGCGAGAGCGTCAGTATTAAGCGGGGGAGAATTAGAT
CGCGATGGGAAAAAATTCGGTTAAGGCCAGGGGGAAAGAAAAAATATAAATTAAAACATATAGTATGGGC
AAGCAGGGAGCTAGAACGATTCGCAGTTAATCCTGGCCTGTTAGAAACATCAGAAGGCTGTAGACAAATA
CTGGGACAGCTACAACCATCCCTTCAGACAGGATCAGAAGAACTTAGATCATTATATAATACAGTAGCAA
CCCTCTATTGTGTGCATCAAAGGATAGAGATAAAAGACACCAAGGAAGCTTTAGACAAGATAGAGGAAGA
GCAAAACAAAAGTAAGACCACCGCACAGCAAGCGGCCGCTGATCTTCAGACCTGGAGGAGGAGATATGAG
GGACAATTGGAGAAGTGAATTATATAAATATAAAGTAGTAAAAATTGAACCATTAGGAGTAGCACCCACC
AAGGCAAAGAGAAGAGTGGTGCAGAGAGAAAAAAGAGCAGTGGGAATAGGAGCTTTGTTCCTTGGGTTCT
TGGGAGCAGCAGGAAGCACTATGGGCGCAGCGTCAATGACGCTGACGGTACAGGCCAGACAATTATTGTC
TGGTATAGTGCAGCAGCAGAACAATTTGCTGAGGGCTATTGAGGCGCAACAGCATCTGTTGCAACTCACA
GTCTGGGGCATCAAGCAGCTCCAGGCAAGAATCCTGGCTGTGGAAAGATACCTAAAGGATCAACAGCTCC
TGGGGATTTGGGGTTGCTCTGGAAAACTCATTTGCACCACTGCTGTGCCTTGGAATGCTAGTTGGAGTAA
TAAATCTCTGGAACAGATTTGGAATCACACGACCTGGATGGAGTGGGACAGAGAAATTAACAATTACACA
AGCTTAATACACTCCTTAATTGAAGAATCGCAAAACCAGCAAGAAAAGAATGAACAAGAATTATTGGAAT
TAGATAAATGGGCAAGTTTGTGGAATTGGTTTAACATAACAAATTGGCTGTGGTATATAAAATTATTCAT
AATGATAGTAGGAGGCTTGGTAGGTTTAAGAATAGTTTTTGCTGTACTTTCTATAGTGAATAGAGTTAGG
CAGGGATATTCACCATTATCGTTTCAGACCCACCTCCCAACCCCGAGGGGACCCATGCATTGCATCTCAA
TTAGTCAGCAACCAGGTGTGGAAAGTCCCCAGGCTCCCCAGCAGGCAGAAGTATGCAAAGCATGCGTCTC
AATTAGTCAGCAACCATAGTCCCGCCCCTAACTCCGCCCATCCCGCCCCTAACTCCGCCCAGTTCCGCCC
ATTCTCCGCCCCATGGCTGACTAATTTTTTTTATTTATGCAGAGGCCGAGGCCGCCTCGGCCTCTGAGCT
ATTCCAGAAGTAGTGAGGAGGCTTTTTTGGAGGCCTAGGCTTTTGCAAAAAGCTTTCTAGAGGTACCACC
GGAGCTTACCATGACCGAGTACAAGCCCACGGTGCGCCTCGCCACCCGCGACGACGTCCCCAGGGCCGTA
CGCACCCTCGCCGCCGCGTTCGCCGACTACCCCGCCACGCGCCACACCGTCGATCCGGACCGCCACATCG
AGCGGGTCACCGAGCTGCAAGAACTCTTCCTCACGCGCGTCGGGCTCGACATCGGCAAGGTGTGGGTCGC
GGACGACGGCGCCGCCGTGGCGGTCTGGACCACGCCGGAGAGCGTCGAAGCGGGGGCGGTGTTCGCCGAG
ATCGGCCCGCGCATGGCCGAGTTGAGCGGTTCCCGGCTGGCCGCGCAGCAACAGATGGAAGGCCTCCTGG
CGCCGCACCGGCCCAAGGAGCCCGCGTGGTTCCTGGCCACCGTCGGCGTCTCGCCCGACCACCAGGGCAA
GGGTCTGGGCAGCGCCGTCGTGCTCCCCGGAGTGGAGGCGGCCGAGCGCGCCGGGGTGCCCGCCTTCCTG
GAGACCTCCGCGCCCCGCAACCTCCCCTTCTACGAGCGGCTCGGCTTCACCGTCACCGCCGACGTCGAGG
TGCCCGAAGGACCGCGCACCTGGTGCATGACCCGCAAGCCCGGTGCCAGTTAACGAATTCTAGATCTTGA
GACAAATGGCAGTATTCATCCACAATTTTAAAAGAAAAGGGGGGATTGGGGGGTACAGTGCAGGGGAAAG
AATAGTAGACATAATAGCAACAGACATACAAACTAAAGAATTACAAAAACAAATTACAAAAATTCAAAAT
TTTCGGGTTTATTACAGGGACAGCAGAGATCCACTTTGGCGCCGGCTCGAGGCCTGCAGGTGCAAAGATG
GATAAAGTTTTAAACAGAGAGGAATCTTTGCAGCTAATGGACCTTCTAGGTCTTGAAAGGAGTGGGAATT
GGCTCCGGTGCCCGTCAGTGGGCAGAGCGCACATCGCCCACAGTCCCCGAGAAGTTGGGGGGAGGGGTCG
GCAATTGAACCGGTGCCTAGAGAAGGTGGCGCGGGGTAAACTGGGAAAGTGATGTCGTGTACTGGCTCCG
CCTTTTTCCCGAGGGTGGGGGAGAACCGTATATAAGTGCAGTAGTCGCCGTGAACGTTCTTTTTCGCAAC
GGGTTTGCCGCCAGAACACAGGTAAGTGCCGTGTGTGGTTCCCGCGGGCCTGGCCTCTTTACGGGTTATG
GCCCTTGCGTGCCTTGAATTACTTCCACCTGGCTGCAGTACGTGATTCTTGATCCCGAGCTTCGGGTTGG
AAGTGGGTGGGAGAGTTCGAGGCCTTGCGCTTAAGGAGCCCCTTCGCCTCGTGCTTGAGTTGAGGCCTGG
CCTGGGCGCTGGGGCCGCCGCGTGCGAATCTGGTGGCACCTTCGCGCCTGTCTCGCTGCTTTCGATAAGT
CTCTAGCCATTTAAAATTTTTGATGACCTGCTGCGACGCTTTTTTTCTGGCAAGATAGTCTTGTAAATGC
GGGCCAAGATCTGCACACTGGTATTTCGGTTTTTGGGGCCGCGGGCGGCGACGGGGCCCGTGCGTCCCAG
CGCACATGTTCGGCGAGGCGGGGCCTGCGAGCGCGGCCACCGAGAATCGGACGGGGGTAGTCTCAAGCTG
GCCGGCCTGCTCTGGTGCCTGGCCTCGCGCCGCCGTGTATCGCCCCGCCCTGGGCGGCAAGGCTGGCCCG
GTCGGCACCAGTTGCGTGAGCGGAAAGATGGCCGCTTCCCGGCCCTGCTGCAGGGAGCTCAAAATGGAGG
ACGCGGCGCTCGGGAGAGCGGGCGGGTGAGTCACCCACACAAAGGAAAAGGGCCTTTCCGTCCTCAGCCG
TCGCTTCATGTGACTCCACGGAGTACCGGGCGCCGTCCAGGCACCTCGATTAGTTCTCGAGCTTTTGGAG
TACGTCGTCTTTAGGTTGGGGGGAGGGGTTTTATGCGATGGAGTTTCCCCACACTGAGTGGGTGGAGACT
GAAGTTAGGCCAGCTTGGCACTTGATGTAATTCTCCTTGGAATTTGCCCTTTTTGAGTTTGGATCTTGGT
TCATTCTCAAGCCTCAGACAGTGGTTCAAAGTTTTTTTCTTCCATTTCAGGTGTCGTGAGGCTAGCACCG
CCACCATGGAGGCTGAAGAGACGATGGAATGCCTTCAGGAGTTCCCTGAACATCATAAAATGATCCTCGA
CCGATTGAATGAACAGCGAGAGCAGGACCGGTTTACTGACATCACCCTAATTGTCGACGGACACCATTTT
AAGGCTCACAAGGCTGTTTTGGCTGCTTGTAGTAAGTTCTTCTACAAATTCTTTCAGGAGTTTACCCAAG
AACCATTGGTGGAGATAGAAGGTGTTAGTAAAATGGCCTTTCGCCATTTAATTGAGTTCACATATACAGC
AAAATTAATGATACAAGGAGAAGAAGAAGCCAATGATGTATGGAAAGCAGCAGAGTTTCTACAAATGCTA
GAAGCTATCAAAGCCCTTGAAGTCAGGAACAAAGAAAACTCAGCTCCCTTAGAGGAAAATACCACAGGAA
AAAATGAGGCCAAAAAAAGGAAGATTGCAGAAACTTCAAATGTTATCACTGAGTCATTGCCATCTGCAGA
ATCAGAACCTGTTGAAATTGAGGTAGAGATTGCCGAAGGCACCATTGAAGTGGAAGATGAAGGCATCGAA
ACATTAGAGGAAGTGGCTTCTGCCAAGCAGTCCGTAAAGTACATACAGAGCACAGGTTCCTCTGATGATT
CTGCTCTAGCACTGTTGGCAGATATTACCAGCAAGTACCGTCAAGGTGACAGAAAAGGGCAGATTAAAGA
AGATGGCTGTCCATCTGACCCCACGAGCAAACAGGTAGAAGGTATTGAAATTGTGGAACTTCAGCTGTCA
CATGTGAAGGACTTGTTCCATTGTGAGAAATGTAACCGTTCATTTAAATTGTTTTACCATTTTAAGGAGC
ACATGAAATCACACTCCACTGAGAGTTTCAAGTGTGAAATATGCAATAAACGATATCTTCGAGAGAGCGC
ATGGAAACAGCACCTAAATTGTTACCACCTTGAAGAAGGTGGAGTCAGTAAGAAGCAAAGAACTGGGAAA
AAAATTCATGTATGTCAGTACTGTGAGAAACAGTTTGACCATTTTGGACATTTTAAAGAACATCTTCGAA
AACATACAGGTGAAAAACCTTTTGAATGTCCAAATTGTCATGAACGATTTGCTAGAAATAGCACTCTGAA
ATGTCACCTCACTGCATGCCAAACTGGAGTAGGGGCAAAAAAAGGAAGGAAGAAGCTCTACGAATGCCAG
GTCTGCAACAGTGTGTTTAACAGCTGGGACCAGTTCAAAGATCACTTGGTAATACACACTGGAGATAAAC
CCAACCATTGTACTTTATGTGATTTGTGGTTTATGCAAGGAAATGAATTAAGGAGGCATCTCAGTGATGC
TCACAATATTTCAGAGCGTCTAGTAACGGAAGAAGTTCTTTCAGTAGAAACACGTGTGCAAACTGAACCT
GTAACATCAATGACTATTATAGAACAAGTTGGGAAGGTGCATGTGCTACCATTGCTTCAGGTTCAGGTGG
ATTCAGCACAAGTGACTGTGGAACAAGTCCATCCAGATCTGCTCCAGGACAGCCAGGTGCACGATTCACA
CATGAGTGAGCTTCCAGAGCAGGTCCAAGTGAGTTATCTAGAAGTGGGCCGAATTCAGACTGAAGAAGGT
ACTGAAGTACATGTAGAGGAGCTGCATGTTGAACGGGTCAATCAAATGCCAGTGGAAGTACAAACTGAAC
TTCTAGAAGCAGATTTGGACCACGTGACCCCAGAAATCATGAACCAAGAGGAGAGAGAGTCTAGCCAAGC
AGATGCTGCTGAGGCTGCCAGGGAAGATCACGAAGATGCTGAGGATTTAGAGACCAAGCCAACAGTGGAT
TCTGAAGCAGAAAAGGCAGAGAATGAGGACAGAACAGCTCTGCCAGTTTTAGAATAGTAATGAACTAGTC
CGTAACTTGAAAGTATTTCGATTTCTTGGCTTTATATATCTTGTGGAAAGGACGAGTGGGCAGATCACTG
TTGTAAACGACGCGTTAAGTCGACAATCAACCTCTGGATTACAAAATTTGTGAAAGATTGACTGGTATTC
TTAACTATGTTGCTCCTTTTACGCTATGTGGATACGCTGCTTTAATGCCTTTGTATCATGCTATTGCTTC
CCGTATGGCTTTCATTTTCTCCTCCTTGTATAAATCCTGGTTGCTGTCTCTTTATGAGGAGTTGTGGCCC
GTTGTCAGGCAACGTGGCGTGGTGTGCACTGTGTTTGCTGACGCAACCCCCACTGGTTGGGGCATTGCCA
CCACCTGTCAGCTCCTTTCCGGGACTTTCGCTTTCCCCCTCCCTATTGCCACGGCGGAACTCATCGCCGC
CTGCCTTGCCCGCTGCTGGACAGGGGCTCGGCTGTTGGGCACTGACAATTCCGTGGTGTTGTCGGGGAAA
TCATCGTCCTTTCCTTGGCTGCTCGCCTGTGTTGCCACCTGGATTCTGCGCGGGACGTCCTTCTGCTACG
TCCCTTCGGCCCTCAATCCAGCGGACCTTCCTTCCCGCGGCCTGCTGCCGGCTCTGCGGCCTCTTCCGCG
TCTTCGCCTTCGCCCTCAGACGAGTCGGATCTCCCTTTGGGCCGCCTCCCCGCGTCGACTTTAAGACCAA
TGACTTACAAGGCAGCTGTAGATCTTAGCCACTTTTTAAAAGAAAAGGGGGGACTGGAAGGGCTAATTCA
CTCCCAACGAAGACAAGATCTGCTTTTTGCTTGTACTGGGTCTCTCTGGTTAGACCAGATCTGAGCCTGG
GAGCTCTCTGGCTAACTAGGGAACCCACTGCTTAAGCCTCAATAAAGCTTGCCTTGAGTGCTTCAAGTAG
TGTGTGCCCGTCTGTTGTGTGACTCTGGTAACTAGAGATCCCTCAGACCCTTTTAGTCAGTGTGGAAAAT
CTCTAGCAGTACGTATAGTAGTTCATGTCATCTTATTATTCAGTATTTATAACTTGCAAAGAAATGAATA
TCAGAGAGTGAGAGGAACTTGTTTATTGCAGCTTATAATGGTTACAAATAAAGCAATAGCATCACAAATT
TCACAAATAAAGCATTTTTTTCACTGCATTCTAGTTGTGGTTTGTCCAAACTCATCAATGTATCTTATCA
TGTCTGGCTCTAGCTATCCCGCCCCTAACTCCGCCCATCCCGCCCCTAACTCCGCCCAGTTCCGCCCATT
CTCCGCCCCATGGCTGACTAATTTTTTTTATTTATGCAGAGGCCGAGGCCGCCTCGGCCTCTGAGCTATT
CCAGAAGTAGTGAGGAGGCTTTTTTGGAGGCCTAGGGACGTACCCAATTCGCCCTATAGTGAGTCGTATT
ACGCGCGCTCACTGGCCGTCGTTTTACAACGTCGTGACTGGGAAAACCCTGGCGTTACCCAACTTAATCG
CCTTGCAGCACATCCCCCTTTCGCCAGCTGGCGTAATAGCGAAGAGGCCCGCACCGATCGCCCTTCCCAA
CAGTTGCGCAGCCTGAATGGCGAATGGG
[124 nt withheld, positions 7589-7712]
C
[91 nt withheld, positions 7714-7804]
A
[49 nt withheld, positions 7806-7854]
CCTTTGACGTTGGAGTCCACGTTCTTT
[37 nt withheld, positions 7882-7918]
ACCCTATCTCGGTCTATTCTTTTGATTTATAAGGGATTTTGCCGATTTCGGCCTATTGGTTAAAAAATGA
GCTGATTTAACAAAAATTTAACGCGAATTTTAACAAAATATTAACGCTTACAATTTAGGTGGCACTTTTC
GGGGAAATGTGCGCGGAACCCCTATTTGTTTATTTTTCTAAATACATTCAAATATGTATCCGCTCATGAG
ACAATAACCCTGATAAATGCTTCAATAATATTGAAAAAGGAAGAGTATGAGTATTCAACATTTCCGTGTC
GCCCTTATTCCCTTTTTTGCGGCATTTTGCCTTCCTGTTTTTGCTCACCCAGAAACGCTGGTGAAAGTAA
AAGATGCTGAAGATCAGTTGGGTGCACGAGTGGGTTACATCGAACTGGATCTCAACAGCGGTAAGATCCT
TGAGAGTTTTCGCCCCGAAGAACGTTTTCCAATGATGAGCACTTTTAAAGTTCTGCTATGTGGCGCGGTA
TTATCCCGTATTGACGCCGGGCAAGAGCAACTCGGTCGCCGCATACACTATTCTCAGAATGACTTGGTTG
AGTACTCACCAGTCACAGAAAAGCATCTTACGGATGGCATGACAGTAAGAGAATTATGCAGTGCTGCCAT
AACCATGAGTGATAACACTGCGGCCAACTTACTTCTGACAACGATCGGAGGACCGAAGGAGCTAACCGCT
TTTTTGCACAACATGGGGGATCATGTAACTCGCCTTGATCGTTGGGAACCGGAGCTGAATGAAGCCATAC
CAAACGACGAGCGTGACACCACGATGCCTGTAGCAATGGCAACAACGTTGCGCAAACTATTAACTGGCGA
ACTACTTACTCTAGCTTCCCGGCAACAATTAATAGACTGGATGGAGGCGGATAAAGTTGCAGGACCACTT
CTGCGCTCGGCCCTTCCGGCTGGCTGGTTTATTGCTGATAAATCTGGAGCCGGTGAGCGTGGGTCTCGCG
GTATCATTGCAGCACTGGGGCCAGATGGTAAGCCCTCCCGTATCGTAGTTATCTACACGACGGGGAGTCA
GGCAACTATGGATGAACGAAATAGACAGATCGCTGAGATAGGTGCCTCACTGATTAAGCATTGGTAACTG
TCAGACCAAGTTTACTCATATATACTTTAGATTGATTTAAAACTTCATTTTTAATTTAAAAGGATCTAGG
TGAAGATCCTTTTTGATAATCTCATGACCAAAATCCCTTAACGTGAGTTTTCGTTCCACTGAGCGTCAGA
CCCCGTAGAAAAGATCAAAGGATCTTCTTGAGATCCTTTTTTTCTGCGCGTAATCTGCTGCTTGCAAACA
AAAAAACCACCGCTACCAGCGGTGGTTTGTTTGCCGGATCAAGAGCTACCAACTCTTTTTCCGAAGGTAA
CTGGCTTCAGCAGAGCGCAGATACCAAATACTGTTCTTCTAGTGTAGCCGTAGTTAGGCCACCACTTCAA
GAACTCTGTAGCACCGCCTACATACCTCGCTCTGCTAATCCTGTTACCAGTGGCTGCTGCCAGTGGCGAT
AAGTCGTGTCTTACCGGGTTGGACTCAAGACGATAGTTACCGGATAAGGCGCAGCGGTCGGGCTGAACGG
GGGGTTCGTGCACACAGCCCAGCTTGGAGCGAACGACCTACACCGAACTGAGATACCTACAGCGTGAGCT
ATGAGAAAGCGCCACGCTTCCCGAAGGGAGAAAGGCGGACAGGTATCCGGTAAGCGGCAGGGTCGGAACA
GGAGAGCGCACGAGGGAGCTTCCAGGGGGAAACGCCTGGTATCTTTATAGTCCTGTCGGGTTTCGCCACC
TCTGACTTGAGCGTCGATTTTTGTGATGCTCGTCAGGGGGGCGGAGCCTATGGAAAAACGCCAGCAACGC
GGCCTTTTTACGGTTCCTGGCCTTTTGCTGGCCTTTTGCTCACATGTTCTTTCCTGCGTTATCCCCTGAT
TCTGTGGATAACCGTATTACCGCCTTTGAGTGAGCTGATACCGCTCGCCGCAGCCGAACGACCGAGCGCA
GCGAGTCAGTGAGCGAGGAAGCGGAAGAGCGCCCAATACGCAAACCGCCTCTCCCCGCGCGTTGGCCGAT
TCATTAATGCAGCTGGCACGACAGGTTTCCCGACTGGAAAGCGGGCAGTGAGCGCAACGCAATTAATGTG
AGTTAGCTCACTCATTAGGCACCCCAGGCTTTACACTTTATGCTTCCGGCTCGTATGTTGTGTGGAATTG
TGAGCGGATAACAATTTCACACAGGAAACAGCTATGACCATGATTACGCCAAGCGCGCAATTAACCCTCA
CTAAAGGGA
