>Addgene plasmid #141684 | TFORF0749 | depositor partial sequence | sequence record 277189 | Insert
ACCGCCACCATGGAGGCTGAAGAGACGATGGAATGCCTTCAGGAGTTCCCTGAACATCATAAAATGATCC
TCGACCGATTGAATGAACAGCGAGAGCAGGACCGGTTTACTGACATCACCCTAATTGTCGACGGACACCA
TTTTAAGGCTCACAAGGCTGTTTTGGCTGCTTGTAGTAAGTTCTTCTACAAATTCTTTCAGGAGTTTACC
CAAGAACCATTGGTGGAGATAGAAGGTGTTAGTAAAATGGCCTTTCGCCATTTAATTGAGTTCACATATA
CAGCAAAATTAATGATACAAGGAGAAGAAGAAGCCAATGATGTATGGAAAGCAGCAGAGTTTCTACAAAT
GCTAGAAGCTATCAAAGCCCTTGAAGTCAGGAACAAAGAAAACTCAGCTCCCTTAGAGGAAAATACCACA
GGAAAAAATGAGGCCAAAAAAAGGAAGATTGCAGAAACTTCAAATGTTATCACTGAGTCATTGCCATCTG
CAGAATCAGAACCTGTTGAAATTGAGGTAGAGATTGCCGAAGGCACCATTGAAGTGGAAGATGAAGGCAT
CGAAACATTAGAGGAAGTGGCTTCTGCCAAGCAGTCCGTAAAGTACATACAGAGCACAGGTTCCTCTGAT
GATTCTGCTCTAGCACTGTTGGCAGATATTACCAGCAAGTACCGTCAAGGTGACAGAAAAGGGCAGATTA
AAGAAGATGGCTGTCCATCTGACCCCACGAGCAAACAGGTAGAAGGTATTGAAATTGTGGAACTTCAGCT
GTCACATGTGAAGGACTTGTTCCATTGTGAGAAATGTAACCGTTCATTTAAATTGTTTTACCATTTTAAG
GAGCACATGAAATCACACTCCACTGAGAGTTTCAAGTGTGAAATATGCAATAAACGATATCTTCGAGAGA
GCGCATGGAAACAGCACCTAAATTGTTACCACCTTGAAGAAGGTGGAGTCAGTAAGAAGCAAAGAACTGG
GAAAAAAATTCATGTATGTCAGTACTGTGAGAAACAGTTTGACCATTTTGGACATTTTAAAGAACATCTT
CGAAAACATACAGGTGAAAAACCTTTTGAATGTCCAAATTGTCATGAACGATTTGCTAGAAATAGCACTC
TGAAATGTCACCTCACTGCATGCCAAACTGGAGTAGGGGCAAAAAAAGGAAGGAAGAAGCTCTACGAATG
CCAGGTCTGCAACAGTGTGTTTAACAGCTGGGACCAGTTCAAAGATCACTTGGTAATACACACTGGAGAT
AAACCCAACCATTGTACTTTATGTGATTTGTGGTTTATGCAAGGAAATGAATTAAGGAGGCATCTCAGTG
ATGCTCACAATATTTCAGAGCGTCTAGTAACGGAAGAAGTTCTTTCAGTAGAAACACGTGTGCAAACTGA
ACCTGTAACATCAATGACTATTATAGAACAAGTTGGGAAGGTGCATGTGCTACCATTGCTTCAGGTTCAG
GTGGATTCAGCACAAGTGACTGTGGAACAAGTCCATCCAGATCTGCTCCAGGACAGCCAGGTGCACGATT
CACACATGAGTGAGCTTCCAGAGCAGGTCCAAGTGAGTTATCTAGAAGTGGGCCGAATTCAGACTGAAGA
AGGTACTGAAGTACATGTAGAGGAGCTGCATGTTGAACGGGTCAATCAAATGCCAGTGGAAGTACAAACT
GAACTTCTAGAAGCAGATTTGGACCACGTGACCCCAGAAATCATGAACCAAGAGGAGAGAGAGTCTAGCC
AAGCAGATGCTGCTGAGGCTGCCAGGGAAGATCACGAAGATGCTGAGGATTTAGAGACCAAGCCAACAGT
GGATTCTGAAGCAGAAAAGGCAGAGAATGAGGACAGAACAGCTCTGCCAGTTTTAGAATAGTAATGAACT
AGTCCGTAACTTGAAAGTATTTCGATTTCTTGGCTTTATATATCTTGTGGAAAGGACGAGTGGGCAGATC
ACTGTTGTAAACG
