>Addgene plasmid #141684 | TFORF0749 | depositor partial sequence | sequence record 277190 | Barcode
GTGGGCAGATCACTGTTGTAAACG
